Addgene plasmid #15195: RCAS(B) En cRax deltaC (CC#522)
Depositing lab: Connie Cepko. Depositing organization: Harvard Medical School. Publication: The chicken RaxL gene plays a role in the initiation of photoreceptor differentiation. Chen CM, Cepko CL. Development. 2002 Dec . 129(23):5363-75. 10.1242/dev.00114 PubMed 12403708.
Backbone
  Vector backbone: RCASBP (B)
  Backbone size w/o insert (bp): 11600
  Vector type: Retroviral ; Avian expression
Growth in bacteria
  Bacterial resistance: Ampicillin, 100 μg/mL
  Growth temperature: 37°C
  Growth strain: DH5alpha
  Copy number: High Copy
Gene/Insert
  Gene/Insert name: Rax
  Species: G. gallus (chicken)
  Entrez Gene: RAX2 (a.k.a. RAX, RAXL, RX1, RX2, Rx-like, cRax1, cRaxL)
  Cloning method: Restriction Enzyme; 5′ cloning site ClaI (not destroyed); 3′ cloning site ClaI (not destroyed)
  Sequencing primers: 5′ n/a
Terms and licenses: Academic/Nonprofit Terms; Industry Terms: Not Available to Industry
Depositor comments: A fusion construct containing the engrailed repressor domain and Rax with deletion only of the oar/paired-tail motif.
How to cite: RCAS(B) En cRax deltaC (CC#522) was a gift from Connie Cepko (Addgene plasmid # 15195 ; http://n2t.net/addgene:15195 ; RRID:Addgene_15195)
