[The description below was written by a language model from this plasmid's Addgene catalogue record.]
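Description:
RCAS(B) En cRax deltaC is an avian retroviral expression plasmid built on the RCASBP(B) backbone (about 11.6 kb without insert). RCAS vectors are replication-competent proviral constructs derived from avian leukosis/Rous sarcoma virus, in which the viral genes needed for spread are retained and a foreign gene occupies the position of src. The "(B)" designation refers to the subgroup B envelope, which determines which avian cells the virus can enter. In RCAS vectors generally, the insert is transcribed from the viral LTR and expressed from a spliced message, although the record itself lists no promoter or other individual features. In bacteria the plasmid is maintained at high copy number under ampicillin selection.

The payload, cloned into the ClaI site with both flanking ClaI sites preserved, is a fusion of the engrailed repressor domain to chicken Rax lacking only its C-terminal OAR/paired-tail motif (hence "deltaC"). Rax is a paired-type homeodomain transcription factor. Joining a DNA-binding factor to the engrailed repressor domain is a standard way to turn it into a dedicated transcriptional repressor of its normal targets, giving a dominant-negative-like reagent. The catalogue's gene link points to the RAX2 entry, whose aliases include both Rax and RaxL names, so the exact paralogue is best taken from the construct name (cRax) and the depositor's comment. The associated study concerns the role of the related RaxL gene in initiating photoreceptor differentiation, which suggests the construct was used to infect developing chick retina and interfere with Rax-dependent transcription. No epitope tags or reporters are recorded.
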