>Addgene plasmid #15195 | RCAS(B) En cRax deltaC (CC#522) | addgene partial sequence | sequence record 21667 | RCAS-F 5'-ACATGGGTGGTGGTATAGCGCTTGCG-3'
CTATTGGTAATTGTGAAATACGCTTTTGTCTGTGTGCTGCAGGAGCTGAGCTGACTCTGCTGGTGGCCTC
GCGTACCACTGTGGCATCGATTCTAGACCTCTGTGGCCAGGCGGTAGCTGGGACGTGCAGCCGACCACCA
TGCACCCTCCCGGCGCCCCGCTCGTCATGGCCTACGTCGTTTTCTCGCTGTCGGCTCCGGCGGCCCGCAG
CC
